Addgene plasmid #63863: pSG 416
Purpose: Detect translation initiation from AUA start codon (E. coli lacZ)
Depositing lab: Albert Dahlberg. Depositing organization: Brown University. Publication: Decoding fidelity at the ribosomal A and P sites: influence of mutations in three different regions of the decoding domain in 16S rRNA. O'Connor M, Thomas CL, Zimmermann RA, Dahlberg AE. Nucleic Acids Res. 1997 Mar 15;25(6):1185-93. gka224 PubMed 9092628.
Backbone
  Vector backbone: pACYC184
  Backbone size w/o insert (bp): 4500
  Vector type: Bacterial Expression
Growth in bacteria
  Bacterial resistance: Tetracycline, 10 μg/mL
  Growth temperature: 37°C
  Growth strain: DH5alpha
  Copy number: Low Copy
Gene/Insert
  Gene/Insert name: lacZ
  Species: Escherichia coli
  Insert size (bp): 3200
  Mutation: AUA start codon
  GenBank ID: NC_000913.3
  Entrez Gene: lacZ (a.k.a. b0344, ECK0341)
  Promoter: PtacI
  Cloning method: Restriction Enzyme; 5′ cloning site NaeI (destroyed during cloning); 3′ cloning site ScaI (destroyed during cloning)
  Sequencing primers: 5′ M13pUC-Rev
Resource information
  A portion of this plasmid was derived from a plasmid made by: Derived from pSG25
Terms and licenses: Academic/Nonprofit Terms; Industry Terms: Not Available to Industry
Depositor comments: AUG --> AUA start codon in lacZ
How to cite: pSG 416 was a gift from Albert Dahlberg (Addgene plasmid # 63863 ; http://n2t.net/addgene:63863 ; RRID:Addgene_63863)
