[The description below was written by a language model from this plasmid's Addgene catalogue record.]
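Description:
pSG 416 is a low-copy bacterial expression plasmid built on the pACYC184 backbone (about 4.5 kb without insert) and used as a reporter of translational start-codon fidelity in Escherichia coli. pACYC184 carries the p15A origin of replication, which keeps copy number low and makes the plasmid compatible with ColE1-type plasmids in the same cell. That compatibility is useful when a second plasmid supplying, for example, mutant ribosomal RNA must be co-maintained. Selection is by tetracycline resistance. The insert was placed between NaeI and ScaI sites, both destroyed during cloning, and part of the construct derives from an earlier plasmid, pSG25.

The payload is an approximately 3.2 kb E. coli lacZ gene transcribed from the tacI promoter, a strong hybrid trp/lac promoter. The defining feature is a single change in the initiation codon, from AUG to AUA. Because AUA is a poor initiator, β-galactosidase is produced only when the ribosome accepts this non-canonical codon at the P site during initiation, so enzyme activity gives a quantitative readout of how often aberrant initiation occurs. Comparing activity across strains or conditions shows whether a given perturbation loosens or tightens start-codon selection. The associated work examined how mutations in the decoding region of 16S rRNA affect fidelity at the ribosomal A and P sites, which fits the stated purpose of detecting initiation from an AUA codon. No feature table was supplied, so details such as the ribosome-binding site, any terminator, or the presence of a lac repressor gene are not stated in the record.
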