>Addgene plasmid #63863 | pSG 416 | addgene partial sequence | sequence record 108859 | Tet-F 5'-GGCAGGTAGATGACGACCAT-3'
ACTTCGATCATTGGACCGCTGATCGTCACGGCGATTTATGCCGCCTCGGCGAGCACATGGAACGGGTTGG
CATGGATTGTAGGCGCCGCCCTATACCTTGTCTGCCTCCCCGCGTTGCGTCGCGGTGCATGGAGCCGGGC
CACCTCGACCTGAATGGAAGCCGGCGGCACCTCGCTAACGGATTCACCACTCCAAGAATTGGAGCCAATC
AATTCTTGCGGAGAACTGTGAATGCGCAAACCAACCCTTGGCAGAACATATCCATCGCGTCCGCCATCTC
CAGCAGCCGCACGCGGCGCATCTCGGGCAGCGTTGGGTCCTGGCCACGGGTGCGCATGATCGTGCTCCTG
TCGTTGAGGACCCGGCTAGGCTGGCGGGGTTGCCTTACTGGTTAGCAGAATGAATCACCGATACGCGAGC
GAACGTGAAGCGACTGCTGCTGCAAAACGTCTGCGACCTGAGCAACAACATGAATGGTCTTCGGTTTCCG
TGTTTCGTAAAGTCTGGAAACGCGGAAGTCCCCTACGTGCTGCTGAAGTTGCCCGCAACAGAGAGTGGAA
CCAACCGGTGATACCACGATACTATGACTGAGAGTCAACGCCATGAGCGGCCTCATTTCTTATTCTGAGT
TACAACAGTCCGCACCGCTGCCGGTAGCTCCTTCCGGTGGGCGCGGGGCATGACTATCGTCGCCGCACTT
ATGACTGTCTTCTTTATCATGCAACTCGTA
