>Addgene plasmid #63863 | pSG 416 | addgene partial sequence | sequence record 110680 | LacZ-R 5'-GACAGTATCGGCCTCAGGAA-3'
CCAGGCAAAGCGCCATTCGCCATTCAGGCTGCGCAACTGTTGGGAAGGGCGATCGGTGCGGGCCTCTTCG
CTATTACGCCAGCTGGCGAAAGGGGGATGTGCTGCAAGGCGATTAAGTTGGGTAACGCCAGGGTTTTCCC
AGTCACGACGTTGTAAAACGACGGCCAGTGCCAAGCTTAGCGTAATTATGGTGAATTCTGTTTCCTGTGT
GAAATTGTTATCCGCTCACAATTGTCGACATTATACGAGCCGATGATTAATTGTCAACACGGCCGACGCG
CTGGGCTACGTCTTGCTGGCGTTCGCGACGCGAGGCTGGATGGCCTTCCCCATTATGATTCTTCTCGCTT
CCGGCGGCATCGGGATGCCCGCGTTGCAGGCCATGCTGTCCAGGCAGGTAGATGACGACCATCAGGGACA
GCTTCAAGGATCGCTCGCGGCTCTTACCAGCCTAACTTCGATCATTGGACCGCTGATCGTCACGGCGATT
TATGCCGCCTCGGCGAGCACATGGAACGGGTTGGCATGGATTGTAGGCGCCGCCCTATACCTTGTCTGCC
TCCCCGCGTTGCGTCGCGGTGCATGGAGCCGGGCCACCTCGACCTGAATGGAAGCCACTGCGATGAGTG
